>Addgene plasmid #64957 | pUC18T-mini-Tn7T | depositor full sequence | sequence record 121752 | pUC18T-mini-Tn7T sequence 3515 bps
TCGCGCGTTTCGGTGATGACGGTGAAAACCTCTGACACATGCAGCTCCCGGAGACGGTCACAGCTTGTCT
GTAAGCGGATGCCGGGAGCAGACAAGCCCGTCAGGGCGCGTCAGCGGGTGTTGGCGGGTGTCGGGGCTGG
CTTAACTATGCGGCATCAGAGCAGATTGTACTGAGAGTGCACCATATGCGGTGTGAAATACCGCACAGAT
GCGTAAGGAGAAAATACCGCATCAGGCGCCATTCGCCATTCAGGCTGCGCAACTGTTGGGAAGGGCGATC
GGTGCGGGCCTCTTCGCTATTACGCCAGCTAGAGGACCAGCCGCGTAACCTGGCAAAATCGGTTACGGTT
GAGTAATAAATGGATGCCCTGCGTAAGCAGGTGTGGGCGGACAATAAAGTCTTAAACTGAACAAAATAGA
TCTAAACTATGACAATAAAGTCTTAAACTAGACAGAATAGTTGTAAACTGAAATCAGTCCAGTTATGCTG
TGAAAAAGCATACTGGACTTTTGTTATGGCTAAAGCAAACTCTTCATTTTCTGAAGTGCAAATTGCCCGT
CGTATTAAAGAGGGGCGTGGGGTTCGAGGTCGACGGTATCGATAAGCTAGCTTAATTAGCTGAGCTTGGA
CTCCTGTTGATAGATCCAGTAATGACCTCAGAACTCCATCTGGATTTGTTCAGAACGCTCGGTTGCCGCC
GGGCGTTTTTTATTGGTGAGAATCCAAGCTAGACTGCGATGAGTGGCAGGGCGGGGCGTAATTTTTTTAA
GGCAGTTATTGGTGCCCTTAAACGCCTGGGGTAATGACTCTCTAGCTTGAGGCATCAAATAAAACGAAAG
GCTCAGTCGAAAGACTGGGCCTTTCGTTTTATCTGTTGTTTGTCGGTGAACGCTCTCCTGAGTAGGACAA
ATCCGCCGCTAGGAGCTTGCGGCCCGGACGATATCATGCATGAGCTCACTAGTGGATCCCCCGGGCTGCA
GGAATTCCTCGAGAAGCTTGGGCCCGGTACCTCGCGAAGGCCTTGCAGGCCAACCAGATAAGTGAAATCT
AGTTCCAAACTATTTTGTCATTTTTAATTTTCGTATTAGCTTACGACGCTACACCCAGTTCCCATCTATT
TTGTCACTCTTCCCTAAATAATCCTTAAAAACTCCATTTCCACCCCTCCCAGTTCCCAACTATTTTGTCC
GCCCACAGCGGGGCATTTTTCTTCCTGTTATGTTTGGGCGCTGCATTAATGAATCGGCCAACGCGCGGGG
AGAGGCGGTTTGCGTATTGGGCGCTCTTCCGCTTCCTCGCTCACTGACCCGCTGCGCTCGGTCGTTCGGC
TGCGGCGAGCGGTATCAGAGCTTATCGGCCAGCCTCGCAGAGCAGGATTCCCGTTGAGCACCGCCAGGTG
CGAATAAGGGACAGTGAAGAAGGAACACCCGCTCGCGGGTGGGCCTACTTCACCTATCCTGCCCGGCTGA
CGCCGTTGGATACACCAAGGAAAGTCTACACGAACCCTTTGGCAAAATCCTGTATATCGTGCGAAAAAGG
ATGGATATACCGAAAAAATCGCTATAATGACCCCGAAGCAGGGTTATGCAGCGGAAAGTATACCTTAAGG
AATCCCCTGATAACGCAGGAAAGAACATGTGAGCAAAAGGCCAGCAAAAGGCCAGGAACCGTAAAAAGGC
CGCGTTGCTGGCGTTTTTCCATAGGCTCCGCCCCCCTGACGAGCATCACAAAAATCGACGCTCGAGTCAG
AGGTGGCGAAACCCGACAGGACTATAAAGATACCAGGCGTTTCCCCCTGGAAGCTCCCTCGTGCGCTCTC
CTGTTCCGACCCTGCCGCTTACCGGATACCTGTCCGCCTTTCTCCCTTCGGGAAGCGTGGCGCTTTCTCA
TAGCTCACGCTGTAGGTATCTCAGTTCGGTGTAGGTCGTTCGCTCCAAGCTGGGCTGTGTGCACGAACCC
CCCGTTCAGCCCGACCGCTGCGCCTTATCCGGTAACTATCGTCTTGAGTCCAACCCGGTAAGACACGACT
TATCGCCACTGGCAGCAGCCACTGGTAACAGGATTAGCAGAGCGAGGTATGTAGGCGGTGCTACAGAGTT
CTTGAAGTGGTGGCCTAACTACGGCTACACTAGAAGGACAGTATTTGGTATCTGCGCTCTGCTGAAGCCA
GTTACCTTCGGAAAAAGAGTTGGTAGCTCTTGATCCGGCAAACAAACCACCGCTGGTAGCGGTGGTTTTT
TTGTTTGCAAGCAGCAGATTACGCGCAGAAAAAAAGGATCTCAAGAAGATCCTTTGATCTTTTCTACGGG
GTCTGACGCTCAGTGGAACGAAAACTCACGTTAAGGGATTTTGGTCATGAGATTATCAAAAAGGATCTTC
ACCTAGATCCTTTTAAATTAAAAATGAAGTTTTAAATCAATCTAAAGTATATATGAGTAAACTTGGTCTG
ACAGTTACCAATGCTTAATCAGTGAGGCACCTATCTCAGCGATCTGTCTATTTCGTTCATCCATAGTTGC
CTGACTCCCCGTCGTGTAGATAACTACGATACGGGAGGGCTTACCATCTGGCCCCAGTGCTGCAATGATA
CCGCGAGACCCACGCTCACCGGCTCCAGATTTATCAGCAATAAACCAGCCAGCCGGAAGGGCCGAGCGCA
GAAGTGGTCCTGCAACTTTATCCGCCTCCATCCAGTCTATTAATTGTTGCCGGGAAGCTAGAGTAAGTAG
TTCGCCAGTTAATAGTTTGCGCAACGTTGTTGCCATTGCTACAGGCATCGTGGTGTCACGCTCGTCGTTT
GGTATGGCTTCATTCAGCTCCGGTTCCCAACGATCAAGGCGAGTTACATGATCCCCCATGTTGTGCAAAA
AAGCGGTTAGCTCCTTCGGTCCTCCGATCGTTGTCAGAAGTAAGTTGGCCGCAGTGTTATCACTCATGGT
TATGGCAGCACTGCATAATTCTCTTACTGTCATGCCATCCGTAAGATGCTTTTCTGTGACTGGTGAGTAC
TCAACCAAGTCATTCTGAGAATAGTGTATGCGGCGACCGAGTTGCTCTTGCCCGGCGTCAATACGGGATA
ATACCGCGCCACATAGCAGAACTTTAAAAGTGCTCATCATTGGAAAACGTTCTTCGGGGCGAAAACTCTC
AAGGATCTTACCGCTGTTGAGATCCAGTTCGATGTAACCCACTCGTGCACCCAACTGATCTTCAGCATCT
TTTACTTTCACCAGCGTTTCTGGGTGAGCAAAAACAGGAAGGCAAAATGCCGCAAAAAAGGGAATAAGGG
CGACACGGAAATGTTGAATACTCATACTCTTCCTTTTTCAATATTATTGAAGCATTTATCAGGGTTATTG
TCTCATGAGCGGATACATATTTGAATGTATTTAGAAAAATAAACAAATAGGGGTTCCGCGCACATTTCCC
CGAAAAGTGCCACCTGACGTCTAAGAAACCATTATTATCATGACATTAACCTATAAAAATAGGCGTATCA
CGAGGCCCTTTCGTC
Features (pLannotate 1.2.2; 15 found; start..end, strand, type, name):
    137..236     +  misc_feature   bom (fragment): basis of mobility region from pBR322
    242..310     -  CDS            lacZα (fragment): LacZα fragment of β-galactosidase; lacZ fragment
    382..580     -  mobile_element Tn7R (fragment): mini-Tn7 element (right end of the Tn7 transposon) Tn7
    584..608     -  misc_feature   MCS (fragment): pBluescript multiple cloning site
    629..723     +  terminator     lambda t0 terminator: transcription terminator from phage lambda
    733..762     +  CDS            CmR (fragment): chloramphenicol acetyltransferase confers resistance to chloramphenicol
    826..912     +  terminator     rrnB T1 terminator: Escherichia coli rrnB; transcription terminator T1 from the E. coli rrnB gene
    958..987     +  misc_feature   MCS (fragment): pBluescript multiple cloning site
   1032..1197    -  mobile_element Tn7L: mini-Tn7 element (left end of the Tn7 transposon) Tn7
   1230..1284    -  CDS            lacI (fragment): lac repressor; lacI; The lac repressor binds to the lac operator to inhibit transcription in E. coli. This inhibition can be relieved by adding lactose or isopropyl-β-D-thiogalactopyranoside (IPTG).
   1356..1464    -  oriT           oriT: incP origin of transfer
   1696..2284    -  rep_origin     ori: high-copy-number ColE1/pMB1/pBR322/pUC origin of replication
   2455..3315    -  CDS            AmpR: β-lactamase; bla; confers resistance to ampicillin, carbenicillin, and related antibiotics
   3316..3420    -  promoter       AmpR promoter: bla
   3515..35      +  CDS            rop (fragment) (across the origin): Rop protein, which maintains plasmids at low copy number; rop
