[The description below was written by a language model from this plasmid's Addgene catalogue record and pLannotate feature annotations shown in this document.]
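Description:
pUC18T-mini-Tn7T is a small (about 3.5 kb) empty base vector for building mini-Tn7 delivery plasmids, derived from pUC18Pv-mini-Tn7T. It is a high-copy plasmid that replicates in E. coli through the ColE1/pUC origin and is selected with ampicillin via the β-lactamase gene and its native promoter. The backbone also carries an incP oriT, so the plasmid can be mobilised by conjugation into recipient bacteria when transfer functions are supplied in trans. Short annotated remnants of lacZα, lacI, rop, bom and a chloramphenicol acetyltransferase gene are only fragments left over from the construction history, not functional elements.

The working part of the vector is the mini-Tn7 element, bounded by the Tn7 left and right ends (Tn7L and Tn7R). Between these ends lie two short stretches of multiple cloning site flanking a pair of transcription terminators, lambda t0 and rrnB T1. Anything cloned between the Tn7 ends is moved as a unit by the Tn7 transposition machinery, which is not encoded on this plasmid according to the feature table and so would have to be provided separately. The terminators serve to insulate the inserted cassette transcriptionally, limiting read-through between it and neighbouring sequence.

As deposited, no insert, promoter or selectable marker is annotated inside the transposon. The construct is therefore a scaffold into which resistance markers, reporters or expression cassettes are added by restriction cloning. It belongs to a Tn7-based broad-range bacterial cloning and expression system.
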