Addgene plasmid #64957: pUC18T-mini-Tn7T
Purpose: (Empty Backbone) mini-Tn7 base vector with transcriptional terminator and oriT
Depositing lab: Herbert Schweizer. Depositing organization: Colorado State University, Fort Collins. Publication: A Tn7-based broad-range bacterial cloning and expression system. Choi KH, Gaynor JB, White KG, Lopez C, Bosio CM, Karkhoff-Schweizer RR, Schweizer HP. Nat Methods. 2005 Jun;2(6):443-8. 10.1038/nmeth765 PubMed 15908923.
Backbone
  Vector backbone: pUC18Pv-mini-Tn7T
  Backbone manufacturer: Herbert Schweizer
  Vector type: Bacterial Expression
Growth in bacteria
  Bacterial resistance: Ampicillin, 100 μg/mL
  Growth temperature: 37°C
  Growth strain: DH5alpha
  Copy number: High Copy
Gene/Insert
  Cloning method: Restriction Enzyme
Terms and licenses: Academic/Nonprofit Terms; Industry Terms
Depositor comments: GenBank Accession # AY599230
How to cite: pUC18T-mini-Tn7T was a gift from Herbert Schweizer (Addgene plasmid # 64957 ; http://n2t.net/addgene:64957 ; RRID:Addgene_64957)
