>Addgene plasmid #64957 | pUC18T-mini-Tn7T | addgene partial sequence | sequence record 112893 | LacZ-F2 5'-cctcttcgctattacgccag-3'
TGGATGCCCTGCGTAAGCAGGTGTGGGCGGACAATAAAGTCTTAAACTGAACAAAATAGATCTAAACTAT
GACAATAAAGTCTTAAACTAGACAGAATAGTTGTAAACTGAAATCAGTCCAGTTATGCTGTGAAAAAGCA
TACTGGACTTTTGTTATGGCTAAAGCAAACTCTTCATTTTCTGAAGTGCAAATTGCCCGTCGTATTAAAG
AGGGGCGTGGGGTTCGAGGTCGACGGTATCGATAAGCTAGCTTAATTAGCTGAGCTTGGACTCCTGTTGA
TAGATCCAGTAATGACCTCAGAACTCCATCTGGATTTGTTCAGAACGCTCGGTTGCCGCCGGGCGTTTTT
TATTGGTGAGAATCCAAGCTAGACTGCGATGAGTGGCAGGGCGGGGCGTAATTTTTTTAAGGCAGTTATT
GGTGCCCTTAAACGCCTGGGGTAATGACTCTCTAGCTTGAGGCATCAAATAAAACGAAAGGCTCAGTCGA
AAGACTGGGCCTTTCGTTTTATCTGTTGTTTGTCGGTGAACGCTCTCCTGAGTAGGACAAATCCGCCGCT
AGGAGCTTGCGGCCCGGACGATATCATGCATGAGCTCACTAGTGGATCCCCCGGGCTGCAGGAATTCCTC
GAGAAGCTTGGGCCCGGTACCTCGCGAAGGCCTTGCAGGCCAACCAGATAAGTG
