>Addgene plasmid #64957 | pUC18T-mini-Tn7T | addgene partial sequence | sequence record 112894 | pUC-4 5'-CAGTGAGCGAGGAAGCGGAAGAGCGCCCAA-3'
GCGCGTTGGCCGATTCATTAATGCAGCGCCCAAACATAACAGGAAGAAAAATGCCCCGCTGTGGGCGGAC
AAAATAGTTGGGAACTGGGAGGGGTGGAAATGGAGTTTTTAAGGATTATTTAGGGAAGAGTGACAAAATA
GATGGGAACTGGGTGTAGCGTCGTAAGCTAATACGAAAATTAAAAATGACAAAATAGTTTGGAACTAGAT
TTCACTTATCTGGTTGGCCTGCAAGGCCTTCGCGAGGTACCGGGCCCAAGCTTCTCGAGGAATTCCTGCA
GCCCGGGGGATCCACTAGTGAGCTCATGCATGATATCGTCCGGGCCGCAAGCTCCTAGCGGCGGATTTGT
CCTACTCAGGAGAGCGTTCACCGACAAACAACAGATAAAACGAAAGGCCCAGTCTTTCGACTGAGCCTTT
CGTTTTATTTGATGCCTCAAGCTAGAGAGTCATTACCCCAGGCGTTTAAGGGCACCAATAACTGCCTTAA
AAAAATTACGCCCCGCCCTGCCACTCATCGCAGTCTAGCTTGGATTCTCACCAATAAAAAACGCCCGGCG
GCAACCGAGCGTTCTGAACAAATCCAGATGGAGTTCTGAGGTCATTACTGGATCTATCAACAGGAGTCCA
AGCTCAGCTAATTAAGCTAGCTTATCGATACCGTCGACCTCGAACCCCACGCCCCTCTTTAATACGACGG
GCAATTTGCACTTCAG
